>Addgene plasmid #75526 | CAMKV gRNA (BRDN0001145768) | addgene full sequence | sequence record 184056 | Addgene Assembled Sequence
CCCGGGTGCAAAGATGGATAAAGTTTTAAACAGAGAGGAATCTTTGCAGCTAATGGACCTTCTAGGTCTT
GAAAGGAGTGGGAATTGGCTCCGGTGCCCGTCAGTGGGCAGAGCGCACATCGCCCACAGTCCCCGAGAAG
TTGGGGGGAGGGGTCGGCAATTGATCCGGTGCCTAGAGAAGGTGGCGCGGGGTAAACTGGGAAAGTGATG
TCGTGTACTGGCTCCGCCTTTTTCCCGAGGGTGGGGGAGAACCGTATATAAGTGCAGTAGTCGCCGTGAA
CGTTCTTTTTCGCAACGGGTTTGCCGCCAGAACACAGGTAAGTGCCGTGTGTGGTTCCCGCGGGCCTGGC
CTCTTTACGGGTTATGGCCCTTGCGTGCCTTGAATTACTTCCACCTGGCTGCAGTACGTGATTCTTGATC
CCGAGCTTCGGGTTGGAAGTGGGTGGGAGAGTTCGAGGCCTTGCGCTTAAGGAGCCCCTTCGCCTCGTGC
TTGAGTTGAGGCCTGGCCTGGGCGCTGGGGCCGCCGCGTGCGAATCTGGTGGCACCTTCGCGCCTGTCTC
GCTGCTTTCGATAAGTCTCTAGCCATTTAAAATTTTTGATGACCTGCTGCGACGCTTTTTTTCTGGCAAG
ATAGTCTTGTAAATGCGGGCCAAGATCTGCACACTGGTATTTCGGTTTTTGGGGCCGCGGGCGGCGACGG
GGCCCGTGCGTCCCAGCGCACATGTTCGGCGAGGCGGGGCCTGCGAGCGCGGCCACCGAGAATCGGACGG
GGGTAGTCTCAAGCTGGCCGGCCTGCTCTGGTGCCTGGCCTCGCGCCGCCGTGTATCGCCCCGCCCTGGG
CGGCAAGGCTGGCCCGGTCGGCACCAGTTGCGTGAGCGGAAAGATGGCCGCTTCCCGGCCCTGCTGCAGG
GAGCTCAAAATGGAGGACGCGGCGCTCGGGAGAGCGGGCGGGTGAGTCACCCACACAAAGGAAAAGGGCC
TTTCCGTCCTCAGCCGTCGCTTCATGTGACTCCACGGAGTACCGGGCGCCGTCCAGGCACCTCGATTAGT
TCTCGAGCTTTTGGAGTACGTCGTCTTTAGGTTGGGGGGAGGGGTTTTATGCGATGGAGTTTCCCCACAC
TGAGTGGGTGGAGACTGAAGTTAGGCCAGCTTGGCACTTGATGTAATTCTCCTTGGAATTTGCCCTTTTT
GAGTTTGGATCTTGGTTCATTCTCAAGCCTCAGACAGTGGTTCAAAGTTTTTTTCTTCCATTTCAGGTGT
CGTGACGTACGGCCACCATGACCGAGTACAAGCCCACGGTGCGCCTCGCCACCCGCGACGACGTCCCCAG
GGCCGTACGCACCCTCGCCGCCGCGTTCGCCGACTACCCCGCCACGCGCCACACCGTCGATCCGGACCGC
CACATCGAGCGGGTCACCGAGCTGCAAGAACTCTTCCTCACGCGCGTCGGGCTCGACATCGGCAAGGTGT
GGGTCGCGGACGACGGCGCCGCCGTGGCGGTCTGGACCACGCCGGAGAGCGTCGAAGCGGGGGCGGTGTT
CGCCGAGATCGGCCCGCGCATGGCCGAGTTGAGCGGTTCCCGGCTGGCCGCGCAGCAACAGATGGAAGGC
CTCCTGGCGCCGCACCGGCCCAAGGAGCCCGCGTGGTTCCTGGCCACCGTCGGAGTCTCGCCCGACCACC
AGGGCAAGGGTCTGGGCAGCGCCGTCGTGCTCCCCGGAGTGGAGGCGGCCGAGCGCGCCGGGGTGCCCGC
CTTCCTGGAGACCTCCGCGCCCCGCAACCTCCCCTTCTACGAGCGGCTCGGCTTCACCGTCACCGCCGAC
GTCGAGGTGCCCGAAGGACCGCGCACCTGGTGCATGACCCGCAAGCCCGGTGCCTGAACGCGTTAAGTCG
ACAATCAACCTCTGGATTACAAAATTTGTGAAAGATTGACTGGTATTCTTAACTATGTTGCTCCTTTTAC
GCTATGTGGATACGCTGCTTTAATGCCTTTGTATCATGCTATTGCTTCCCGTATGGCTTTCATTTTCTCC
TCCTTGTATAAATCCTGGTTGCTGTCTCTTTATGAGGAGTTGTGGCCCGTTGTCAGGCAACGTGGCGTGG
TGTGCACTGTGTTTGCTGACGCAACCCCCACTGGTTGGGGCATTGCCACCACCTGTCAGCTCCTTTCCGG
GACTTTCGCTTTCCCCCTCCCTATTGCCACGGCGGAACTCATCGCCGCCTGCCTTGCCCGCTGCTGGACA
GGGGCTCGGCTGTTGGGCACTGACAATTCCGTGGTGTTGTCGGGGAAATCATCGTCCTTTCCTTGGCTGC
TCGCCTGTGTTGCCACCTGGATTCTGCGCGGGACGTCCTTCTGCTACGTCCCTTCGGCCCTCAATCCAGC
GGACCTTCCTTCCCGCGGCCTGCTGCCGGCTCTGCGGCCTCTTCCGCGTCTTCGCCTTCGCCCTCAGACG
AGTCGGATCTCCCTTTGGGCCGCCTCCCCGCGTCGACTTTAAGACCAATGACTTACAAGGCAGCTGTAGA
TCTTAGCCACTTTTTAAAAGAAAAGGGGGGACTGGAAGGGCTAATTCACTCCCAACGAAGACAAGATCTG
CTTTTTGCTTGTACTGGGTCTCTCTGGTTAGACCAGATCTGAGCCTGGGAGCTCTCTGGCTAACTAGGGA
ACCCACTGCTTAAGCCTCAATAAAGCTTGCCTTGAGTGCTTCAAGTAGTGTGTGCCCGTCTGTTGTGTGA
CTCTGGTAACTAGAGATCCCTCAGACCCTTTTAGTCAGTGTGGAAAATCTCTAGCAGTACGTATAGTAGT
TCATGTCATCTTATTATTCAGTATTTATAACTTGCAAAGAAATGAATATCAGAGAGTGAGAGGAACTTGT
TTATTGCAGCTTATAATGGTTACAAATAAAGCAATAGCATCACAAATTTCACAAATAAAGCATTTTTTTC
ACTGCATTCTAGTTGTGGTTTGTCCAAACTCATCAATGTATCTTATCATGTCTGGCTCTAGCTATCCCGC
CCCTAACTCCGCCCATCCCGCCCCTAACTCCGCCCAGTTCCGCCCATTCTCCGCCCCATGGCTGACTAAT
TTTTTTTATTTATGCAGAGGCCGAGGCCGCCTCGGCCTCTGAGCTATTCCAGAAGTAGTGAGGAGGCTTT
TTTGGAGGCCTAGGGACGTACCCAATTCGCCCTATAGTGAGTCGTATTACGCGCGCTCACTGGCCGTCGT
TTTACAACGTCGTGACTGGGAAAACCCTGGCGTTACCCAACTTAATCGCCTTGCAGCACATCCCCCTTTC
GCCAGCTGGCGTAATAGCGAAGAGGCCCGCACCGATCGCCCTTCCCAACAGTTGCGCAGCCTGAATGGCG
AATGGG
[124 nt withheld, positions 3367-3490]
C
[91 nt withheld, positions 3492-3582]
A
[49 nt withheld, positions 3584-3632]
CCTTTGACGTTGGAGTCCACGTTCTTT
[37 nt withheld, positions 3660-3696]
ACCCTATCTCGGTCTATTCTTTTGATTTATAAGGGATTTTGCCGATTTCGGCCTATTGGTTAAAAAATGA
GCTGATTTAACAAAAATTTAACGCGAATTTTAACAAAATATTAACGCTTACAATTTAGGTGGCACTTTTC
GGGGAAATGTGCGCGGAACCCCTATTTGTTTATTTTTCTAAATACATTCAAATATGTATCCGCTCATGAG
ACAATAACCCTGATAAATGCTTCAATAATATTGAAAAAGGAAGAGTATGAGTATTCAACATTTCCGTGTC
GCCCTTATTCCCTTTTTTGCGGCATTTTGCCTTCCTGTTTTTGCTCACCCAGAAACGCTGGTGAAAGTAA
AAGATGCTGAAGATCAGTTGGGTGCACGAGTGGGTTACATCGAACTGGATCTCAACAGCGGTAAGATCCT
TGAGAGTTTTCGCCCCGAAGAACGTTTTCCAATGATGAGCACTTTTAAAGTTCTGCTATGTGGCGCGGTA
TTATCCCGTATTGACGCCGGGCAAGAGCAACTCGGTCGCCGCATACACTATTCTCAGAATGACTTGGTTG
AGTACTCACCAGTCACAGAAAAGCATCTTACGGATGGCATGACAGTAAGAGAATTATGCAGTGCTGCCAT
AACCATGAGTGATAACACTGCGGCCAACTTACTTCTGACAACGATCGGAGGACCGAAGGAGCTAACCGCT
TTTTTGCACAACATGGGGGATCATGTAACTCGCCTTGATCGTTGGGAACCGGAGCTGAATGAAGCCATAC
CAAACGACGAGCGTGACACCACGATGCCTGTAGCAATGGCAACAACGTTGCGCAAACTATTAACTGGCGA
ACTACTTACTCTAGCTTCCCGGCAACAATTAATAGACTGGATGGAGGCGGATAAAGTTGCAGGACCACTT
CTGCGCTCGGCCCTTCCGGCTGGCTGGTTTATTGCTGATAAATCTGGAGCCGGTGAGCGTGGGTCTCGCG
GTATCATTGCAGCACTGGGGCCAGATGGTAAGCCCTCCCGTATCGTAGTTATCTACACGACGGGGAGTCA
GGCAACTATGGATGAACGAAATAGACAGATCGCTGAGATAGGTGCCTCACTGATTAAGCATTGGTAACTG
TCAGACCAAGTTTACTCATATATACTTTAGATTGATTTAAAACTTCATTTTTAATTTAAAAGGATCTAGG
TGAAGATCCTTTTTGATAATCTCATGACCAAAATCCCTTAACGTGAGTTTTCGTTCCACTGAGCGTCAGA
CCCCGTAGAAAAGATCAAAGGATCTTCTTGAGATCCTTTTTTTCTGCGCGTAATCTGCTGCTTGCAAACA
AAAAAACCACCGCTACCAGCGGTGGTTTGTTTGCCGGATCAAGAGCTACCAACTCTTTTTCCGAAGGTAA
CTGGCTTCAGCAGAGCGCAGATACCAAATACTGTTCTTCTAGTGTAGCCGTAGTTAGGCCACCACTTCAA
GAACTCTGTAGCACCGCCTACATACCTCGCTCTGCTAATCCTGTTACCAGTGGCTGCTGCCAGTGGCGAT
AAGTCGTGTCTTACCGGGTTGGACTCAAGACGATAGTTACCGGATAAGGCGCAGCGGTCGGGCTGAACGG
GGGGTTCGTGCACACAGCCCAGCTTGGAGCGAACGACCTACACCGAACTGAGATACCTACAGCGTGAGCT
ATGAGAAAGCGCCACGCTTCCCGAAGGGAGAAAGGCGGACAGGTATCCGGTAAGCGGCAGGGTCGGAACA
GGAGAGCGCACGAGGGAGCTTCCAGGGGGAAACGCCTGGTATCTTTATAGTCCTGTCGGGTTTCGCCACC
TCTGACTTGAGCGTCGATTTTTGTGATGCTCGTCAGGGGGGCGGAGCCTATGGAAAAACGCCAGCAACGC
GGCCTTTTTACGGTTCCTGGCCTTTTGCTGGCCTTTTGCTCACATGTTCTTTCCTGCGTTATCCCCTGAT
TCTGTGGATAACCGTATTACCGCCTTTGAGTGAGCTGATACCGCTCGCCGCAGCCGAACGACCGAGCGCA
GCGAGTCAGTGAGCGAGGAAGCGGAAGAGCGCCCAATACGCAAACCGCCTCTCCCCGCGCGTTGGCCGAT
TCATTAATGCAGCTGGCACGACAGGTTTCCCGACTGGAAAGCGGGCAGTGAGCGCAACGCAATTAATGTG
AGTTAGCTCACTCATTAGGCACCCCAGGCTTTACACTTTATGCTTCCGGCTCGTATGTTGTGTGGAATTG
TGAGCGGATAACAATTTCACACAGGAAACAGCTATGACCATGATTACGCCAAGCGCGCAATTAACCCTCA
CTAAAGGGAACAAAAGCTGGAGCTGCAAGCTTAATGTAGTCTTATGCAATACTCTTGTAGTCTTGCAACA
TGGTAACGATGAGTTAGCAACATGCCTTACAAGGAGAGAAAAAGCACCGTGCATGCCGATTGGTGGAAGT
AAGGTGGTACGATCGTGCCTTATTAGGAAGGCAACAGACGGGTCTGACATGGATTGGACGAACCACTGAA
TTGCCGCATTGCAGAGATATTGTATTTAAGTGCCTAGCTCGATACATAAACGGGTCTCTCTGGTTAGACC
AGATCTGAGCCTGGGAGCTCTCTGGCTAACTAGGGAACCCACTGCTTAAGCCTCAATAAAGCTTGCCTTG
AGTGCTTCAAGTAGTGTGTGCCCGTCTGTTGTGTGACTCTGGTAACTAGAGATCCCTCAGACCCTTTTAG
TCAGTGTGGAAAATCTCTAGCAGTGGCGCCCGAACAGGGACTTGAAAGCGAAAGGGAAACCAGAGGAGCT
CTCTCGACGCAGGACTCGGCTTGCTGAAGCGCGCACGGCAAGAGGCGAGGGGCGGCGACTGGTGAGTACG
CCAAAAATTTTGACTAGCGGAGGCTAGAAGGAGAGAGATGGGTGCGAGAGCGTCAGTATTAAGCGGGGGA
GAATTAGATCGCGATGGGAAAAAATTCGGTTAAGGCCAGGGGGAAAGAAAAAATATAAATTAAAACATAT
AGTATGGGCAAGCAGGGAGCTAGAACGATTCGCAGTTAATCCTGGCCTGTTAGAAACATCAGAAGGCTGT
AGACAAATACTGGGACAGCTACAACCATCCCTTCAGACAGGATCAGAAGAACTTAGATCATTATATAATA
CAGTAGCAACCCTCTATTGTGTGCATCAAAGGATAGAGATAAAAGACACCAAGGAAGCTTTAGACAAGAT
AGAGGAAGAGCAAAACAAAAGTAAGACCACCGCACAGCAAGCGGCCGCTGATCTTCAGACCTGGAGGAGG
AGATATGAGGGACAATTGGAGAAGTGAATTATATAAATATAAAGTAGTAAAAATTGAACCATTAGGAGTA
GCACCCACCAAGGCAAAGAGAAGAGTGGTGCAGAGAGAAAAAAGAGCAGTGGGAATAGGAGCTTTGTTCC
TTGGGTTCTTGGGAGCAGCAGGAAGCACTATGGGCGCAGCGTCAATGACGCTGACGGTACAGGCCAGACA
ATTATTGTCTGGTATAGTGCAGCAGCAGAACAATTTGCTGAGGGCTATTGAGGCGCAACAGCATCTGTTG
CAACTCACAGTCTGGGGCATCAAGCAGCTCCAGGCAAGAATCCTGGCTGTGGAAAGATACCTAAAGGATC
AACAGCTCCTGGGGATTTGGGGTTGCTCTGGAAAACTCATTTGCACCACTGCTGTGCCTTGGAATGCTAG
TTGGAGTAATAAATCTCTGGAACAGATTTGGAATCACACGACCTGGATGGAGTGGGACAGAGAAATTAAC
AATTACACAAGCTTAATACACTCCTTAATTGAAGAATCGCAAAACCAGCAAGAAAAGAATGAACAAGAAT
TATTGGAATTAGATAAATGGGCAAGTTTGTGGAATTGGTTTAACATAACAAATTGGCTGTGGTATATAAA
ATTATTCATAATGATAGTAGGAGGCTTGGTAGGTTTAAGAATAGTTTTTGCTGTACTTTCTATAGTGAAT
AGAGTTAGGCAGGGATATTCACCATTATCGTTTCAGACCCACCTCCCAACCCCGAGGGGACCCAGAGAGG
GCCTATTTCCCATGATTCCTTCATATTTGCATATACGATACAAGGCTGTTAGAGAGATAATTAGAATTAA
TTTGACTGTAAACACAAAGATATTAGTACAAAATACGTGACGTAGAAAGTAATAATTTCTTGGGTAGTTT
GCAGTTTTAAAATTATGTTTTAAAATGGACTATCATATGCTTACCGTAACTTGAAAGTATTTCGATTTCT
TGGCTTTATATATCTTGTGGAAAGGACGAAACACCGTGGCAGCTTTCCGCACCTTGGTTTTAGAGCTAGA
AATAGCAAGTTAAAATAAGGCTAGTCCGTTATCAACTTGAAAAAGTGGCACCGAGTCGGTGCTTTTTTAA
GCTTGGCGTAACTAGATCTTGAGACAAATGGCAGTATTCATCCACAATTTTAAAAGAAAAGGGGGGATTG
GGGGGTACAGTGCAGGGGAAAGAATAGTAGACATAATAGCAACAGACATACAAACTAAAGAATTACAAAA
ACAAATTACAAAAATTCAAAATTTTCGGGTTTATTACAGGGACAGCAGAGATCCACTTTGGCGCCGGCTC
GAGGGGG
Features (pLannotate 1.2.2; 29 found; start..end, strand, type, name):
     14..80      +  CDS            small t antigen (fragment): SV40 (simian virus 40) small t antigen
    106..317     +  promoter       EF-1α core promoter: core promoter for human elongation factor EF-1α
    318..1256    +  intron         EF-1α intron A: intron upstream of the start codon of human EF-1α
   1278..1877    +  CDS            PuroR (fragment): puromycin N-acetyltransferase; pac from Streptomyces; confers resistance to puromycin
   1893..2481    +  misc_feature   WPRE: woodchuck hepatitis virus posttranscriptional regulatory element
   2532..2551    +  misc_feature   cPPT/CTS (fragment): central polypurine tract and central termination sequence of HIV-1
   2553..2786    +  LTR            3' LTR (ΔU3): self-inactivating 3' long terminal repeat (LTR) from HIV-1
   2864..2985    +  polyA_signal   SV40 poly(A) signal: SV40 polyadenylation signal
   3025..3160    +  rep_origin     SV40 ori: SV40 origin of replication
   3181..3199    -  promoter       T7 promoter: promoter for bacteriophage T7 RNA polymerase
   3207..3362    +  CDS            lacZα (fragment): LacZα fragment of β-galactosidase; lacZ fragment
   3367..3795    +  rep_origin     f1 ori (sequence partly withheld): f1 bacteriophage origin of replication; arrow indicates direction of (+) strand synthesis
   3848..3952    +  promoter       AmpR promoter: bla
   3953..4813    +  CDS            AmpR: β-lactamase; bla; confers resistance to ampicillin, carbenicillin, and related antibiotics
   4984..5572    +  rep_origin     ori: high-copy-number ColE1/pMB1/pBR322/pUC origin of replication
   5755..5847    +  CDS            lacI (fragment): lac repressor; lacI; The lac repressor binds to the lac operator to inhibit transcription in E. coli. This inhibition can be relieved by adding lactose or isopropyl-β-D-thiogalactopyranoside (IPTG).
   5860..5881    +  protein_bind   CAP binding site: CAP binding activates transcription in the presence of cAMP. E. coli catabolite activator protein
   5896..5926    +  promoter       lac promoter: promoter for the E. coli lac operon
   5934..5950    +  protein_bind   lac operator: The lac repressor binds to the lac operator to inhibit transcription in E. coli. This inhibition can be relieved by adding lactose or isopropyl-β-D-thiogalactopyranoside (IPTG). lac repressor encoded by lacI
   5995..6013    +  promoter       T3 promoter: promoter for bacteriophage T3 RNA polymerase
   6041..6267    +  promoter       RSV promoter: Rous sarcoma virus enhancer/promoter
   6268..6448    +  LTR            5' LTR (truncated): truncated 5' long terminal repeat (LTR) from HIV-1
   6495..6620    +  misc_feature   HIV-1 Ψ: packaging signal of human immunodeficiency virus type 1
   6604..6967    +  CDS            HIV-1 gag (fragment): gag protein from human immunodeficiency virus 1; gag
   7113..7346    +  misc_feature   RRE: The Rev response element (RRE) of HIV-1 allows for Rev-dependent mRNA export from the nucleus to the cytoplasm.
   7723..7749    +  CDS            Rev (fragment): human immunodeficiency virus 1 (HIV-1) Rev protein; rev; enhances nuclear export of unspliced and incompletely spliced viral mRNAs
   7753..7993    +  promoter       U6 promoter: RNA polymerase III promoter for human U6 snRNA
   8023..8098    +  misc_RNA       gRNA scaffold: guide RNA scaffold for the Streptococcus pyogenes CRISPR/Cas9 system
   8154..8271    +  misc_feature   cPPT/CTS: central polypurine tract and central termination sequence of HIV-1
