[The description below was written by a language model from this plasmid's Addgene catalogue record and pLannotate feature annotations shown in this document.]
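Description:
CAMKV gRNA (BRDN0001145768) is a third-generation lentiviral single-guide RNA plasmid built on the lentiGuide-Puro backbone, designed to direct Streptococcus pyogenes Cas9 to the human CAMKV gene (CaM kinase-like vesicle-associated; also known as 1G5 or VACAMKL). It is propagated in E. coli as a high-copy plasmid through a ColE1/pUC-type origin with ampicillin selection (AmpR, β-lactamase). The backbone also carries an f1 origin, an SV40 origin and residual lac, T7 and T3 elements.

The viral genome is transcribed from an RSV promoter fused to a truncated HIV-1 5' LTR, which makes packaging Tat-independent. It is followed by the Ψ packaging signal with a partial gag sequence, the Rev response element for Rev-dependent nuclear export, and a cPPT/CTS that aids nuclear import of the reverse-transcribed genome. Within this frame, a human U6 RNA polymerase III promoter drives the 20-nt CAMKV-targeting spacer joined to the S. pyogenes gRNA scaffold. A separate EF-1α promoter, annotated as the core promoter plus intron A, expresses puromycin N-acetyltransferase so that transduced mammalian cells can be selected. A WPRE enhances transcript expression, and the self-inactivating ΔU3 3' LTR disables LTR promoter activity after integration.

The plasmid does not encode Cas9, so it is intended for use with a separate Cas9 vector such as lentiCas9-Blast or in cells that already express Cas9. It corresponds to a guide from a human kinome gRNA collection designed with optimized sgRNA rules for on-target activity and reduced off-target effects. The depositors note that the guide was designed against a GenBank reference sequence that has since been withdrawn.
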