Addgene plasmid #75526: CAMKV gRNA (BRDN0001145768)
Purpose: 3rd generation lentiviral gRNA plasmid targeting human CAMKV
Depositing lab: John Doench & David Root. Depositing organization: Broad Institute. Publication: Optimized sgRNA design to maximize activity and minimize off-target effects of CRISPR-Cas9. Doench JG, Fusi N, Sullender M, Hegde M, Vaimberg EW, Donovan KF, Smith I, Tothova Z, Wilen C, Orchard R, Virgin HW, Listgarten J, Root DE. Nat Biotechnol. 2016 Jan 18. doi: 10.1038/nbt.3437. PubMed 26780180.
Backbone
  Vector backbone: lentiGuide-Puro
  Backbone manufacturer: Zhang Lab (Addgene plasmid # 52963)
  Vector type: Mammalian Expression, Lentiviral, CRISPR
  Selectable markers: Puromycin
Growth in bacteria
  Bacterial resistance: Ampicillin, 100 μg/mL
  Growth temperature: 37°C
  Growth strain: DH5alpha
  Copy number: High Copy
Gene/Insert
  Gene/Insert name: CAMKV (alt name: CAMKV)
  gRNA/shRNA sequence: TGGCAGCTTTCCGCACCTTG
  Species: H. sapiens (human)
  Entrez Gene: CAMKV (a.k.a. 1G5, VACAMKL)
  Promoter: hU6
  Cloning method: Unknown
  Sequencing primers: 5′ U6-F; 3′ pS2-R
Terms and licenses: Academic/Nonprofit Terms; Industry Terms: Not Available to Industry
Depositor comments: The gRNA was designed to target a Genbank reference sequence which has since been removed from the database. Note that this plasmid does NOT contain Cas9. It should be used in conjunction with lentiCas9-Blast (Addgene #52962) or otherwise with cell lines already expressing Cas9. Browse the full kinome gRNA library at http://www.addgene.org/pooled-library/broadgpp-human-kinome/ or visit http://www.broadinstitute.org/rnai/public/ for detailed protocols and information.
How to cite: CAMKV gRNA (BRDN0001145768) was a gift from John Doench & David Root (Addgene plasmid # 75526 ; http://n2t.net/addgene:75526 ; RRID:Addgene_75526)
