>Addgene plasmid #75526 | CAMKV gRNA (BRDN0001145768) | depositor partial sequence | sequence record 142986 | Target Sequence
TGGCAGCTTTCCGCACCTTG
