>Addgene plasmid #75526 | CAMKV gRNA (BRDN0001145768) | addgene partial sequence | sequence record 184055 | hU6-F
GAAAGTAATAATTTCTTGGGTAGTTTGCAGTTTTAAAATTATGTTTTAAAATGGACTATCATATGCTTAC
CGTAACTTGAAAGTATTTCGATTTCTTGGCTTTATATATCTTGTGGAAAGGACGAAACACCGTGGCAGCT
TTCCGCACCTTGGTTTTAGAGCTAGAAATAGCAAGTTAAAATAAGGCTAGTCCGTTATCAACTTGAAAAA
GTGGCACCGAGTCGGTGCTTTTTTAAGCTTGGCGTAACTAGATCTTGAGACAAATGGCAGTATTCATCCA
CAATTTTAAAAGAAAAGGGGGGATTGGGGGGTACAGTGCAGGGGAAAGAATAGTAGACATAATAGCAACA
GACATACAAACTAAAGAATTACAAAAACAAATTACAAAAATTCAAAATTTTCGGGTTTATTACAGGGACA
GCAGAGATCCACTTTGGCGCCGGCTCGAGGGGGCCCGGGTGCAAAGATGGATAAAGTTTTAAACAGAGAG
GAATCTTTGCAGCTAATGGACCTTCTAGGTCTTGAAAGGAGTGGGAATTGGCTCCGGTGCCCGTCAGTGG
GCAGAGCGCA
